Addgene plasmid #223732: pGenLenti V5-BNIP3
Purpose: Stable expression of protein in mammalian cell culture
Depositing lab: Sascha Martens. Depositing organization: University of Vienna. Publication: Reconstitution of BNIP3/NIX-mitophagy initiation reveals hierarchical flexibility of the autophagy machinery. Adriaenssens E, Schaar S, Cook ASI, Stuke JFM, Sawa-Makarska J, Nguyen TN, Ren X, Schuschnig M, Romanov J, Khuu G, Uoselis L, Lazarou M, Hummer G, Hurley JH, Martens S. Nat Cell Biol. 2025 Jul 25. doi: 10.1038/s41556-025-01712-y. PubMed 40715440.
Backbone
  Vector backbone: pGenLenti
  Vector type: Lentiviral
  Selectable markers: Puromycin
Growth in bacteria
  Bacterial resistance: Ampicillin, 100 μg/mL
  Growth temperature: 37°C
  Growth strain: NEB Stable
  Copy number: Unknown
Gene/Insert
  Gene/Insert name: BNIP3
  Species: H. sapiens (human)
  Entrez Gene: BNIP3 (a.k.a. HABON, NIP3)
  Tag / fusion protein: V5 (N terminal on insert)
  Cloning method: Gene Synthesis
Terms and licenses: Academic/Nonprofit Terms; Industry Terms: Not Available to Industry
Depositor comments: Internal #: SMc1815 . Please visit https://doi.org/10.1101/2024.08.28.609967 for bioRxiv preprint.
How to cite: pGenLenti V5-BNIP3 was a gift from Sascha Martens (Addgene plasmid # 223732 ; http://n2t.net/addgene:223732 ; RRID:Addgene_223732)
