[The description below was written by a language model from this plasmid's Addgene catalogue record and pLannotate feature annotations shown in this document.]
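Description:
pGenLenti V5-BNIP3 is an HIV-1-based lentiviral transfer plasmid built on the pGenLenti backbone for stable expression of human BNIP3 in cultured mammalian cells. It is propagated in E. coli through a high-copy ColE1/pUC-type origin with ampicillin resistance (AmpR); the record lists a recombination-reducing strain, as is common for LTR-containing plasmids.

In the 8.4 kb full sequence, a CMV enhancer/promoter sits upstream of a truncated 5' LTR and drives transcription of the viral genome in packaging cells. It is followed by the Ψ packaging signal with a gag fragment, the Rev response element for nuclear export of the unspliced RNA, and the cPPT/CTS, which aids nuclear import of the reverse-transcribed genome. An internal CMV enhancer/promoter, with a T7 promoter just downstream, expresses BNIP3 carrying an N-terminal V5 epitope tag. The annotation tool matched the coding region to the mouse orthologue, but the catalogue lists the gene-synthesised insert as human. An EMCV IRES links the insert to puromycin N-acetyltransferase, so one transcript yields both proteins and transduced cells can be selected with puromycin. A short 3xFLAG fragment lies between the insert and the IRES; the record does not list it as a tag, and it may be backbone remnant. A WPRE enhances transcript expression, and a nef fragment and truncated LTR close the viral cassette.

The associated work concerns BNIP3/NIX-mediated mitophagy initiation. A second, 4.4 kb sequencing record filed under this entry shows a bacterial T5/lac expression cassette with msGFP2, an insulin-like match and a chloramphenicol marker. That does not correspond to the lentiviral construct described, and it appears to be an unrelated plasmid.
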