Features (pLannotate 1.2.2; 25 found; start..end, strand, type, name):
     31..83      -  misc_feature   bom (fragment): basis of mobility region from pBR322
    237..616     +  enhancer       CMV enhancer: human cytomegalovirus immediate early enhancer
    617..816     +  promoter       CMV promoter: human cytomegalovirus (CMV) immediate early promoter
    834..1014    +  LTR            5' LTR (truncated): truncated 5' long terminal repeat (LTR) from HIV-1
   1061..1186    +  misc_feature   HIV-1 Ψ: packaging signal of human immunodeficiency virus type 1
   1170..1508    +  CDS            HIV-1 gag (fragment): gag protein from human immunodeficiency virus 1; gag
   1683..1916    +  misc_feature   RRE: The Rev response element (RRE) of HIV-1 allows for Rev-dependent mRNA export from the nucleus to the cytoplasm.
   2293..2393    +  CDS            Rev (fragment): human immunodeficiency virus 1 (HIV-1) Rev protein; rev; enhances nuclear export of unspliced and incompletely spliced viral mRNAs
   2443..2560    +  misc_feature   cPPT/CTS: central polypurine tract and central termination sequence of HIV-1
   2643..3022    +  enhancer       CMV enhancer: human cytomegalovirus immediate early enhancer
   3024..3223    +  promoter       CMV promoter: human cytomegalovirus (CMV) immediate early promoter
   3252..3270    +  promoter       T7 promoter: promoter for bacteriophage T7 RNA polymerase
   3288..3329    +  CDS            V5 tag: epitope tag from simian virus 5
   3387..3968    +  CDS            Bnip3: BNIP3_MOUSE - Also known as Nip3. Experimental evidence at protein level: Swiss-Prot protein existence level 1. Apoptosis-inducing protein that can overcome BCL2 suppression. May play a role in repartitioning calcium between the two major intracellular calcium stores in association with BCL2 (By similarity). Involved in mitochondrial quality control via its interaction with SPATA18/MIEAP: in response to mitochondrial damage, participates in mitochondrial protein catabolic process (also named MALM) leading to the degradation of damaged proteins inside mitochondria. The physical interaction of S
   4065..4089    +  CDS            3xFLAG (fragment): three tandem FLAG® epitope tags
   4233..4695    +  misc_feature   IRES: internal ribosome entry site (IRES) of the encephalomyocarditis virus (EMCV)
   4697..5296    +  CDS            PuroR: puromycin N-acetyltransferase; pac from Streptomyces alboniger; confers resistance to puromycin
   5329..5352    +  misc_feature   MCS (fragment): pBluescript multiple cloning site
   5352..5940    +  misc_feature   WPRE: woodchuck hepatitis virus posttranscriptional regulatory element
   5941..5960    +  misc_feature   MCS (fragment): pBluescript multiple cloning site
   5962..6462    +  CDS            nef (fragment): NEF_HV1LA - Experimental evidence at protein level: Swiss-Prot protein existence level 1. Extracellular Nef protein targets CD4(+) T-lymphocytes for apoptosis by interacting with CXCR4 surface receptors. From Human immunodeficiency virus type 1 group M subtype B (isolate Lai) (HIV-1).
   6469..6649    +  LTR            5' LTR (truncated): truncated 5' long terminal repeat (LTR) from HIV-1
   6711..7299    -  rep_origin     ori: high-copy-number ColE1/pMB1/pBR322/pUC origin of replication
   7376..8236    -  CDS            AmpR: β-lactamase; bla; confers resistance to ampicillin, carbenicillin, and related antibiotics
   8237..8341    -  promoter       AmpR promoter: bla
>Addgene plasmid #223732 | pGenLenti V5-BNIP3 | addgene full sequence | sequence record 487175 | Addgene NGS Result
GTCGACGGATCGGGAGATCTCCCGATCCCCTATGGTGCACTCTCAGTACAATCTGCTCTGATGCCGCATA
GTTAAGCCAGTATCTGCTCCCTGCTTGTGTGTTGGAGGTCGCTGAGTAGTGCGCGAGCAAAATTTAAGCT
ACAACAAGGCAAGGCTTGACCGACAATTGCATGAAGAATCTGCTTAGGGTTAGGCGTTTTGCGCTGCTTC
GCGATGTACGGGCCAGATATCGCGTTGACATTGATTATTGACTAGTTATTAATAGTAATCAATTACGGGG
TCATTAGTTCATAGCCCATATATGGAGTTCCGCGTTACATAACTTACGGTAAATGGCCCGCCTGGCTGAC
CGCCCAACGACCCCCGCCCATTGACGTCAATAATGACGTATGTTCCCATAGTAACGCCAATAGGGACTTT
CCATTGACGTCAATGGGTGGAGTATTTACGGTAAACTGCCCACTTGGCAGTACATCAAGTGTATCATATG
CCAAGTACGCCCCCTATTGACGTCAATGACGGTAAATGGCCCGCCTGGCATTATGCCCAGTACATGACCT
TATGGGACTTTCCTACTTGGCAGTACATCTACGTATTAGTCATCGCTATTACCATGGTGATGCGGTTTTG
GCAGTACATCAATGGGCGTGGATAGCGGTTTGACTCACGGGGATTTCCAAGTCTCCACCCCATTGACGTC
AATGGGAGTTTGTTTTGGCACCAAAATCAACGGGACTTTCCAAAATGTCGTAACAACTCCGCCCCATTGA
CGCAAATGGGCGGTAGGCGTGTACGGTGGGAGGTCTATATAAGCAGCGCGTTTTGCCTGTACTGGGTCTC
TCTGGTTAGACCAGATCTGAGCCTGGGAGCTCTCTGGCTAACTAGGGAACCCACTGCTTAAGCCTCAATA
AAGCTTGCCTTGAGTGCTTCAAGTAGTGTGTGCCCGTCTGTTGTGTGACTCTGGTAACTAGAGATCCCTC
AGACCCTTTTAGTCAGTGTGGAAAATCTCTAGCAGTGGCGCCCGAACAGGGACTTGAAAGCGAAAGGGAA
ACCAGAGGAGCTCTCTCGACGCAGGACTCGGCTTGCTGAAGCGCGCACGGCAAGAGGCGAGGGGCGGCGA
CTGGTGAGTACGCCAAAAATTTTGACTAGCGGAGGCTAGAAGGAGAGAGATGGGTGCGAGAGCGTCAGTA
TTAAGCGGGGGAGAATTAGATCGCGATGGGAAAAAATTCGGTTAAGGCCAGGGGGAAAGAAAAAATATAA
ATTAAAACATATAGTATGGGCAAGCAGGGAGCTAGAACGATTCGCAGTTAATCCTGGCCTGTTAGAAACA
TCAGAAGGCTGTAGACAAATACTGGGACAGCTACAACCATCCCTTCAGACAGGATCAGAAGAACTTAGAT
CATTATATAATACAGTAGCAACCCTCTATTGTGTGCATCAAAGGATAGAGATAAAAGACACCAAGGAAGC
TTTAGACAAGATAGAGGAAGAGCAAAACAAAAGTAAGACCACCGCACAGCAAGCGGCCGGCCGCTGATCT
TCAGACCTGGAGGAGGAGATATGAGGGACAATTGGAGAAGTGAATTATATAAATATAAAGTAGTAAAAAT
TGAACCATTAGGAGTAGCACCCACCAAGGCAAAGAGAAGAGTGGTGCAGAGAGAAAAAAGAGCAGTGGGA
ATAGGAGCTTTGTTCCTTGGGTTCTTGGGAGCAGCAGGAAGCACTATGGGCGCAGCGTCAATGACGCTGA
CGGTACAGGCCAGACAATTATTGTCTGGTATAGTGCAGCAGCAGAACAATTTGCTGAGGGCTATTGAGGC
GCAACAGCATCTGTTGCAACTCACAGTCTGGGGCATCAAGCAGCTCCAGGCAAGAATCCTGGCTGTGGAA
AGATACCTAAAGGATCAACAGCTCCTGGGGATTTGGGGTTGCTCTGGAAAACTCATTTGCACCACTGCTG
TGCCTTGGAATGCTAGTTGGAGTAATAAATCTCTGGAACAGATTTGGAATCACACGACCTGGATGGAGTG
GGACAGAGAAATTAACAATTACACAAGCTTAATACACTCCTTAATTGAAGAATCGCAAAACCAGCAAGAA
AAGAATGAACAAGAATTATTGGAATTAGATAAATGGGCAAGTTTGTGGAATTGGTTTAACATAACAAATT
GGCTGTGGTATATAAAATTATTCATAATGATAGTAGGAGGCTTGGTAGGTTTAAGAATAGTTTTTGCTGT
ACTTTCTATAGTGAATAGAGTTAGGCAGGGATATTCACCATTATCGTTTCAGACCCACCTCCCAACCCCG
AGGGGACCCGACAGGCCCGAAGGAATAGAAGAAGAAGGTGGAGAGAGAGACAGAGACAGATCCATTCGAT
TAGTGAACGGATCGGCACTGCGTGCGCCAATTCTGCAGACAAATGGCAGTATTCATCCACAATTTTAAAA
GAAAAGGGGGGATTGGGGGGTACAGTGCAGGGGAAAGAATAGTAGACATAATAGCAACAGACATACAAAC
TAAAGAATTACAAAAACAAATTACAAAAATTCAAAATTTTCGGGTTTATTACAGGGACAGCAGAGATCCA
GTTTGGTTAGTACCGGGCCCGCTCTAGACATGTCCAATATGACCGCCATGTTGACATTGATTATTGACTA
GTTATTAATAGTAATCAATTACGGGGTCATTAGTTCATAGCCCATATATGGAGTTCCGCGTTACATAACT
TACGGTAAATGGCCCGCCTGGCTGACCGCCCAACGACCCCCGCCCATTGACGTCAATAATGACGTATGTT
CCCATAGTAACGCCAATAGGGACTTTCCATTGACGTCAATGGGTGGAGTATTTACGGTAAACTGCCCACT
TGGCAGTACATCAAGTGTATCATATGCCAAGTCCGCCCCCTATTGACGTCAATGACGGTAAATGGCCCGC
CTGGCATTATGCCCAGTACATGACCTTACGGGACTTTCCTACTTGGCAGTACATCTACGTATTAGTCATC
GCTATTACCATGGTGATGCGGTTTTGGCAGTACACCAATGGGCGTGGATAGCGGTTTGACTCACGGGGAT
TTCCAAGTCTCCACCCCATTGACGTCAATGGGAGTTTGTTTTGGCACCAAAATCAACGGGACTTTCCAAA
ATGTCGTAATAACCCCGCCCCGTTGACGCAAATGGGCGGTAGGCGTGTACGGTGGGAGGTCTATATAAGC
AGAGCTCGTTTAGTGAACCGTCAGAATTTTGTAATACGACTCACTATAGGGCGGCCGGGAATTCATGGGT
AAGCCTATCCCTAACCCTCTCCTCGGTCTCGATTCTACGCGAGTTGCGCCCGGGAGATCTGAGCTCCCGC
GGTGGCAGGCACCATATGGTACCCGTATGTCGCAGAACGGAGCGCCCGGGATGCAGGAGGAGAGCCTGCA
GGGCTCCTGGGTAGAACTGCACTTCAGCAATAATGGGAACGGGGGCAGCGTTCCAGCCTCGGTTTCTATT
TATAATGGAGACATGGAAAAAATACTGCTGGACGCACAGCATGAGTCTGGACGGAGTAGCTCCAAGAGCT
CTCACTGTGACAGCCCACCTCGCTCGCAGACACCACAAGATACCAACAGAGCTTCTGAAACAGATACCCA
TAGCATTGGAGAGAAAAACAGCTCACAGTCTGAGGAAGATGATATTGAAAGAAGGAAAGAAGTTGAAAGC
ATCTTGAAGAAAAACTCAGATTGGATATGGGATTGGTCAAGTCGGCCGGAAAATATTCCCCCCAAGGAGT
TCCTCTTTAAACACCCGAAGCGCACGGCCACCCTCAGCATGAGGAACACGAGCGTCATGAAGAAAGGGGG
CATATTCTCTGCAGAATTTCTGAAAGTTTTCCTTCCATCTCTGCTGCTCTCTCATTTGCTGGCCATCGGA
TTGGGGATCTATATTGGAAGGCGTCTGACAACCTCCACCAGCACCTTTTGAGGATCCGGTACCGAGGAGA
TCTGCCGCCGCGATCGCCGGCGCGCCAGATCTCAAGCTTAACTAGCTAGCGGACCGACGCGTACGCGGCC
GCTCGATTACAAGGATGACGACGATAAGGTTTAAACCTAGGCGTAGCGGCCGCAAATTCCGCCCCTCTCC
CTCCCCCCCCCCTAACGTTACTGGCCGAAGCCGCTTGGAATAAGGCCGGTGTGCGTTTGTCTATATGTTA
TTTTCCACCATATTGCCGTCTTTTGGCAATGTGAGGGCCCGGAAACCTGGCCCTGTCTTCTTGACGAGCA
TTCCTAGGGGTCTTTCCCCTCTCGCCAAAGGAATGCAAGGTCTGTTGAATGTCGTGAAGGAAGCAGTTCC
TCTGGAAGCTTCTTGAAGACAAACAACGTCTGTAGCGACCCTTTGCAGGCAGCGGAACCCCCCACCTGGC
GACAGGTGCCTCTGCGGCCAAAAGCCACGTGTATAAGATACACCTGCAAAGGCGGCACAACCCCAGTGCC
ACGTTGTGAGTTGGATAGTTGTGGAAAGAGTCAAATGGCTCTCCTCAAGCGTATTCAACAAGGGGCTGAA
GGATGCCCAGAAGGTACCCCATTGTATGGGATCTGATCTGGGGCCTCGGTGCACATGCTTTACATGTGTT
TAGTCGAGGTTAAAAAAACGTCTAGGCCCCCCGAACCACGGGGACGTGGTTTTCCTTTGAAAAACACGAT
GATAATATGACCGAGTACAAGCCCACGGTGCGCCTCGCCACCCGCGACGACGTCCCCCGGGCAGTACGCA
CCCTCGCCGCCGCGTTCGCCGACTACCCCGCCACGCGCCACACCGTCGATCCAGACCGCCACATCGAGCG
GGTCACCGAGCTGCAAGAACTCTTCCTCACGCGCGTCGGGCTCGACATCGGCAAGGTGTGGGTCGCGGAC
GACGGCGCCGCGGTGGCGGTCTGGACCACGCCGGAGAGCGTCGAAGCGGGGGCGGTGTTCGCCGAGATCG
GCCCGCGCATGGCCGAGTTGAGCGGTTCCCGGCTGGCCGCGCAGCAACAGATGGAAGGCCTCCTGGCGCC
GCACCGGCCCAAGGAGCCCGCGTGGTTCCTGGCCACCGTCGGCGTCTCGCCCGACCACCAGGGCAAGGGT
CTGGGCAGCGCCGTCGTGCTCCCCGGAGTGGAGGCGGCCGAGCGCGCCGGGGTGCCCGCCTTCCTGGAGA
CCTCCGCGCCCCGCAACCTCCCCTTCTACGAGCGGCTCGGCTTCACCGTCACCGCCGACGTCGAGGTGCC
CGAAGGACCGCGCACCTGGTGCATGACCCGCAAGCCCGGTGCCTGAACATGTTTAAGGGTTCCGGTTCCA
CTAGGTACAATTCGATATCAAGCTTATCGATAATCAACCTCTGGATTACAAAATTTGTGAAAGATTGACT
GGTATTCTTAACTATGTTGCTCCTTTTACGCTATGTGGATACGCTGCTTTAATGCCTTTGTATCATGCTA
TTGCTTCCCGTATGGCTTTCATTTTCTCCTCCTTGTATAAATCCTGGTTGCTGTCTCTTTATGAGGAGTT
GTGGCCCGTTGTCAGGCAACGTGGCGTGGTGTGCACTGTGTTTGCTGACGCAACCCCCACTGGTTGGGGC
ATTGCCACCACCTGTCAGCTCCTTTCCGGGACTTTCGCTTTCCCCCTCCCTATTGCCACGGCGGAACTCA
TCGCCGCCTGCCTTGCCCGCTGCTGGACAGGGGCTCGGCTGTTGGGCACTGACAATTCCGTGGTGTTGTC
GGGGAAATCATCGTCCTTTCCTTGGCTGCTCGCCTGTGTTGCCACCTGGATTCTGCGCGGGACGTCCTTC
TGCTACGTCCCTTCGGCCCTCAATCCAGCGGACCTTCCTTCCCGCGGCCTGCTGCCGGCTCTGCGGCCTC
TTCCGCGTCTTCGCCTTCGCCCTCAGACGAGTCGGATCTCCCTTTGGGCCGCCTCCCCGCATCGATACCG
TCGACCTCGATCGAGACCTAGAAAAACATGGAGCAATCACAAGTAGCAATACAGCAGCTACCAATGCTGA
TTGTGCCTGGCTAGAAGCACAAGAGGAGGAGGAGGTGGGTTTTCCAGTCACACCTCAGGTACCTTTAAGA
CCAATGACTTACAAGGCAGCTGTAGATCTTAGCCACTTTTTAAAAGAAAAGGGGGGACTGGAAGGGCTAA
TTCACTCCCAACGAAGACAAGATATCCTTGATCTGTGGATCTACCACACACAAGGCTACTTCCCTGATTG
GCAGAACTACACACCAGGGCCAGGGATCAGATATCCACTGACCTTTGGATGGTGCTACAAGCTAGTACCA
GTTGAGCAAGAGAAGGTAGAAGAAGCCAATGAAGGAGAGAACACCCGCTTGTTACACCCTGTGAGCCTGC
ATGGGATGGATGACCCGGAGAGAGAAGTATTAGAGTGGAGGTTTGACAGCCGCCTAGCATTTCATCACAT
GGCCCGAGAGCTGCATCCGGACTGTACTGGGTCTCTCTGGTTAGACCAGATCTGAGCCTGGGAGCTCTCT
GGCTAACTAGGGAACCCACTGCTTAAGCCTCAATAAAGCTTGCCTTGAGTGCTTCAAGTAGTGTGTGCCC
GTCTGTTGTGTGACTCTGGTAACTAGAGATCCCTCAGACCCTTTTAGTCAGTGTGGAAAATCTCTAGCAG
CATGTGAGCAAAAGGCCAGCAAAAGGCCAGGAACCGTAAAAAGGCCGCGTTGCTGGCGTTTTTCCATAGG
CTCCGCCCCCCTGACGAGCATCACAAAAATCGACGCTCAAGTCAGAGGTGGCGAAACCCGACAGGACTAT
AAAGATACCAGGCGTTTCCCCCTGGAAGCTCCCTCGTGCGCTCTCCTGTTCCGACCCTGCCGCTTACCGG
ATACCTGTCCGCCTTTCTCCCTTCGGGAAGCGTGGCGCTTTCTCATAGCTCACGCTGTAGGTATCTCAGT
TCGGTGTAGGTCGTTCGCTCCAAGCTGGGCTGTGTGCACGAACCCCCCGTTCAGCCCGACCGCTGCGCCT
TATCCGGTAACTATCGTCTTGAGTCCAACCCGGTAAGACACGACTTATCGCCACTGGCAGCAGCCACTGG
TAACAGGATTAGCAGAGCGAGGTATGTAGGCGGTGCTACAGAGTTCTTGAAGTGGTGGCCTAACTACGGC
TACACTAGAAGAACAGTATTTGGTATCTGCGCTCTGCTGAAGCCAGTTACCTTCGGAAAAAGAGTTGGTA
GCTCTTGATCCGGCAAACAAACCACCGCTGGTAGCGGTGGTTTTTTTGTTTGCAAGCAGCAGATTACGCG
CAGAAAAAAAGGATCTCAAGAAGATCCTTTGATCTTTTCTACGGGGTCTGACGCTCAGTGGAACGAAAAC
TCACGTTAAGGGATTTTGGTCATGATTACCAATGCTTAATCAGTGAGGCACCTATCTCAGCGATCTGTCT
ATTTCGTTCATCCATAGTTGCCTGACTCCCCGTCGTGTAGATAACTACGATACGGGAGGGCTTACCATCT
GGCCCCAGTGCTGCAATGATACCGCGAGACCCACGCTCACCGGCTCCAGATTTATCAGCAATAAACCAGC
CAGCCGGAAGGGCCGAGCGCAGAAGTGGTCCTGCAACTTTATCCGCCTCCATCCAGTCTATTAATTGTTG
CCGGGAAGCTAGAGTAAGTAGTTCGCCAGTTAATAGTTTGCGCAACGTTGTTGCCATTGCTACAGGCATC
GTGGTGTCACGCTCGTCGTTTGGTATGGCTTCATTCAGCTCCGGTTCCCAACGATCAAGGCGAGTTACAT
GATCCCCCATGTTGTGCAAAAAAGCGGTTAGCTCCTTCGGTCCTCCGATCGTTGTCAGAAGTAAGTTGGC
CGCAGTGTTATCACTCATGGTTATGGCAGCACTGCATAATTCTCTTACTGTCATGCCATCCGTAAGATGC
TTTTCTGTGACTGGTGAGTACTCAACCAAGTCATTCTGAGAATAGTGTATGCGGCGACCGAGTTGCTCTT
GCCCGGCGTCAATACGGGATAATACCGCGCCACATAGCAGAACTTTAAAAGTGCTCATCATTGGAAAACG
TTCTTCGGGGCGAAAACTCTCAAGGATCTTACCGCTGTTGAGATCCAGTTCGATGTAACCCACTCGTGCA
CCCAACTGATCTTCAGCATCTTTTACTTTCACCAGCGTTTCTGGGTGAGCAAAAACAGGAAGGCAAAATG
CCGCAAAAAAGGGAATAAGGGCGACACGGAAATGTTGAATACTCATACTCTTCCTTTTTCAATATTATTG
AAGCATTTATCAGGGTTATTGTCTCATGAGCGGATACATATTTGAATGTATTTAGAAAAATAAACAAATA
GGGGTTCCGCGCACATTTCCCCGAAAAGTGCCACCTGAC
