Features (pLannotate 1.2.2; 13 found; start..end, strand, type, name):
      1..589     +  rep_origin     ori: high-copy-number ColE1/pMB1/pBR322/pUC origin of replication
    775..915     -  misc_feature   bom: basis of mobility region from pBR322
   1017..1058    -  CDS            rop (fragment): Rop protein, which maintains plasmids at low copy number; rop
   1070..1156    -  terminator     rrnB T1 terminator: Escherichia coli rrnB; transcription terminator T1 from the E. coli rrnB gene
   1221..1884    -  CDS            CmR (fragment): chloramphenicol acetyltransferase; cat; confers resistance to chloramphenicol
   1885..1913    -  promoter       cat promoter (fragment): promoter of the E. coli cat gene encoding chloramphenicol acetyltransferase
   1928..2022    -  terminator     lambda t0 terminator: transcription terminator from phage lambda
   2056..2763    -  CDS            msGFP2: photostable monomeric superfolder GFP (Valbuena et al., 2020)
   2767..3021    -  CDS            INS: INS_HORSE - Experimental evidence at protein level: Swiss-Prot protein existence level 1. Insulin decreases blood glucose concentration. It increases cell permeability to monosaccharides, amino acids and fatty acids. It accelerates glycolysis, the pentose phosphate cycle, and glycogen synthesis in liver. From Equus caballus (Horse).
   3061..3077    -  protein_bind   lac operator: The lac repressor binds to the lac operator to inhibit transcription in E. coli. This inhibition can be relieved by adding lactose or isopropyl-β-D-thiogalactopyranoside (IPTG). lac repressor encoded by lacI
   3085..3129    -  promoter       T5 promoter: bacteriophage T5 promoter for E. coli RNA polymerase, with embedded lac operator
   3235..3339    +  promoter       AmpR promoter: bla
   3340..4200    +  CDS            AmpR: β-lactamase; bla; confers resistance to ampicillin, carbenicillin, and related antibiotics
>Addgene plasmid #223732 | pGenLenti V5-BNIP3 Sequencing Result | analyzer sequence | sequence record 477070
TTGAGATCCTTTTTTTCTGCGCGTAATCTGCTGCTTGCAAACAAAAAAACCACCGCTACCAGCGGTGGTT
TGTTTGCCGGATCAAGAGCTACCAACTCTTTTTCCGAAGGTAACTGGCTTCAGCAGAGCGCAGATACCAA
ATACTGTCCTTCTAGTGTAGCCGTAGTTAGGCCACCACTTCAAGAACTCTGTAGCACCGCCTACATACCT
CGCTCTGCTAATCCTGTTACCAGTGGCTGCTGCCAGTGGCGATAAGTCGTGTCTTACCGGGTTGGACTCA
AGACGATAGTTACCGGATAAGGCGCAGCGGTCGGGCTGAACGGGGGGTTCGTGCACACAGCCCAGCTTGG
AGCGAACGACCTACACCGAACTGAGATACCTACAGCGTGAGCTATGAGAAAGCGCCACGCTTCCCGAAGG
GAGAAAGGCGGACAGGTATCCGGTAAGCGGCAGGGTCGGAACAGGAGAGCGCACGAGGGAGCTTCCAGGG
GGAAACGCCTGGTATCTTTATAGTCCTGTCGGGTTTCGCCACCTCTGACTTGAGCGTCGATTTTTGTGAT
GCTCGTCAGGGGGGCGGAGCCTATGGAAAAACGCCAGCAACGCGGCCTTTTTACGGTTCCTGGCCTTTTG
CTGGCCTTTTGCTCACATGTTCTTTCCTGCGTTATCCCCTGATTCTGTGGATAACCGTATTACCGCCTTT
GAGTGAGCTGATACCGCTCGCCGCAGCCGAACGACCGAGCGCAGCGAGTCAGTGAGCGAGGAAGCGGAAG
AGCGCCTGATGCGGTATTTTCTCCTTACGCATCTGTGCGGTATTTCACACCGCATATGGTGCACTCTCAG
TACAATCTGCTCTGATGCCGCATAGTTAAGCCAGTATACACTCCGCTATCGCTACGTGACTGGGTCATGG
CTGCGCCCCGACACCCGCCAACACCCGCTGACGCGCCCTGACGGGCTTGTCTGCTCCCGGCATCCGCTTA
CAGACAAGCTGTGACCGTCTCCGGGAGCTGCATGTGTCAGAGGTTTTCACCGTCATCACCGAAACGCGCG
AGGCAGCTCTAGAGGGCGGATTTGTCCTACTCAGGAGAGCGTTCACCGACAAACAACAGATAAAACGAAA
GGCCCAGTCTTTCGACTGAGCCTTTCGTTTTATTTGATGCCTCAAGCTAGAGAGTCATTACCCCAGGCGT
TTAAGGGCACCAATAACTGCCTTAAAAAAATTACGCCCCGCCCTGCCACTCATCGCAGTACTGTTGTAAT
TCATTAAGCATTCTGCCGACATGGAAGCCATCACAAACGGCATGATGAACCTGAATCGCCAGCGGCATCA
GCACCTTGTCGCCTTGCGTATAATATTTGCCCATGCATGGTGAAAACGGGGGCGAAGAAGTTGTCCATAT
TGGCCACGTTTAAATCAAAACTGGTGAAACTCACCCAGGGATTGGCTGAGACGAAAAACATATTCTCAAT
AAACCCTTTAGGGAAATAGGCCAGGTTTTCACCGTAACACGCCACATCTTGCGAATATATGTGTAGAAAC
TGCCGGAAATCGTCGTGGTATTCACTCCAGAGCGATGAAAACGTTTCAGTTTGCTCATGGAAAACGGTGT
AACAAGGGTGAACACTATCCCATATCACCAGCTCACCGTCTTTCATTGCCATACGAAATTCCGGATGAGC
ATTCATCAGGCGGGCAAGAATGTGAATAAAGGCCGGATAAAACTTGTGCTTATTTTTCTTTACGGTCTTT
AAAAAGGCCGTAATATCCAGCTGAACGGTCTGGTTATAGGTACATTGAGCAACTGACTGAAATGCCTCAA
AATGTTCTTTACGATGCCATTGGGATATATCAACGGTGGTATATCCAGTGATTTTTTTCTCCATTTTAGC
TTCCTTAGCTCCTGAAAATCTCGCCAAGCTAGCTTGGATTCTCACCAATAAAAAACGCCCGGCGGCAACC
GAGCGTTCTGAACAAATCCAGATGGAGTTCTGAGGTCATTACTGGATCTATCAACAGGAGTCCAAGCTCA
GCTAATTAAGCTTGCGGCCGCTTTAAGAACCGCCACTGCCTCCAGTGATCCCGGCGGCGGTCACGAACTC
CAGCAGGACCATGTGATCGCGCTTCTCGTTGGGGTCTTTGCTCAGCTTGGACTGGGTGCTCAGGTAGTGG
TTGTCGGGCAGCAGCACGGGGCCGTCGCCGATGGGGGTGTTCTGCTGGTAGTGGTCGGCGAGCTGCACGC
TGCCGTCCTCCACGTTGTGGCGGATCTTGAAGTTGGCCTTGATGCCGTTCTTCTGCTTGTCGGCGGTGAT
ATAGACGTTGTGGCTGTTGTAGTTGTACTCCAGCTTGTGCCCCAGGATGTTGCCGTCCTCCTTGAAGTCG
ATGCCCTTCAGCTCGATGCGGTTCACCAGGGTGTCGCCCTCGAACTTCACCTCGGCGCGGGTCTTGTAGG
TGCCGTCGTCCTTGAAGGTGATGGTGCGCTCCTGGACGTAGCCTTCGGGCATGGCGGACTTGAAGAAGTC
GTGCTGCTTCATGTGGTCGGGGTAGCGGCTGAAGCTCTGCACGCCGTAGGTCAGGGTGGTCACGAGGGTG
GGCCAGGGCACGGGCAGCTTGCCGGTGGTGCTGATGAACTTCAGGGTCAGCTTGCCGTTGGTGGCATCGC
CCTCGCCCTCGCCGCGCACGCTGAACTTGTGGCCGTTTACGTCGCCGTCCAGCTCGACCAGGATGGGCAC
CACCCCGGTGAACAGGCTCTCAGTGCTATCCATGGTGCAGTAGTTCTCCAGCTGGTAGAGGGAGCAGATG
CTGGTACAGCATTGTTCCACAATGCCACGCTTCTGCAGGGACCCCTCCAGGGCCAAGGGCTGCAGGCTGC
CTGCACCAGGGCCCCCGCCCAGCTCCACCTGCCCCACCTGCAGGTCCTCTGCCTCCCGGCGGGTCTTGGG
TGTGTAGAAGAAGCCTCGTTCCCCGCACACTAGGTAGAGAGCTTCCACCAGGTGTGAGCCGCACAGGTGT
TGGTTCACAAACATGGTTAATTTCTCCTCTTTAATGAATTCTGTGTGAAATTGTTATCCGCTCACAATTG
AATCTATTATAATTGTTATCCGCTCACAAAGCAAATAAATTTTTTATGATTTCTCGAGGTGAAGACGAAA
GGGCCTCGTGATACGCCTATTTTTATAGGTTAATGTCATGATAATAATGGTTTCTTAGCAGGTGGCACTT
TTCGGGGAAATGTGCGCGGAACCCCTATTTGTTTATTTTTCTAAATACATTCAAATATGTATCCGCTCAT
GAGACAATAACCCTGATAAATGCTTCAATAATATTGAAAAAGGAAGAGTATGAGTATTCAACATTTCCGT
GTCGCCCTTATTCCCTTTTTTGCGGCATTTTGCCTTCCTGTTTTTGCTCACCCAGAAACGCTGGTGAAAG
TAAAAGATGCTGAAGATCAGTTGGGTGCACGAGTGGGTTACATCGAACTGGATCTCAACAGCGGTAAGAT
CCTTGAGAGTTTTCGCCCCGAAGAACGTTTTCCAATGATGAGCACTTTTAAAGTTCTGCTATGTGGCGCG
GTATTATCCCGTATTGACGCCGGGCAAGAGCAACTCGGTCGCCGCATACACTATTCTCAGAATGACTTGG
TTGAGTACTCACCAGTCACAGAAAAGCATCTTACGGATGGCATGACAGTAAGAGAATTATGCAGTGCTGC
CATAACCATGAGTGATAACACTGCGGCCAACTTACTTCTGACAACGATCGGAGGACCGAAGGAGCTAACC
GCTTTTTTGCACAACATGGGGGATCATGTAACTCGCCTTGATCGTTGGGAACCGGAGCTGAATGAAGCCA
TACCAAACGACGAGCGTGACACCACGATGCCTGTAGCAATGGCAACAACGTTGCGCAAACTATTAACTGG
CGAACTACTTACTCTAGCTTCCCGGCAACAATTAATAGACTGGATGGAGGCGGATAAAGTTGCAGGACCA
CTTCTGCGCTCGGCCCTTCCGGCTGGCTGGTTTATTGCTGATAAATCTGGAGCCGGTGAGCGTGGGTCTC
GCGGTATCATTGCAGCACTGGGGCCAGATGGTAAGCCCTCCCGTATCGTAGTTATCTACACGACGGGGAG
TCAGGCAACTATGGATGAACGAAATAGACAGATCGCTGAGATAGGTGCCTCACTGATTAAGCATTGGTAA
CTGTCAGACCAAGTTTACTCATATATACTTTAGATTGATTTAAAACTTCATTTTTAATTTAAAAGGATCT
AGGTGAAGATCCTTTTTGATAATCTCATGACCAAAATCCCTTAACGTGAGTTTTCGTTCCACTGAGCGTC
AGACCCCGTAGAAAAGATCAAAGGATCTTC
